>Addgene plasmid #36092 | pRS426GFP-2×PH(PLCδ) | addgene full sequence | sequence record 243691 | Addgene NGS Result
ACCGCCTCTCCCCGCGCGTTGGCCGATTCATTAATGCAGCTGGCACGACAGGTTTCCCGACTGGAAAGCG
GGCAGTGAGCGCAACGCAATTAATGTGAGTTAGCTCACTCATTAGGCACCCCAGGCTTTACACTTTATGC
TTCCGGCTCGTATGTTGTGTGGAATTGTGAGCGGATAACAATTTCACACAGGAAACAGCTATGACCATGA
TTACGCCAAGCGCGCAATTAACCCTCACTAAAGGGAACAAAAGCTGGAGCTCCACCGCGGTGGCGGCCGC
TCTAGAACTAGTGGATCCTTCTGCACAAGAAGCCATATTGACAGAGCAGTATGTGAGGACCTTTCTTCTA
CACAATGTAACAGTCAATGGTTGTAGTCAATACCACGACCTTTACGTGCAGTTTTAGAGCGAAACTTCGG
TTTTTTGAGACTTACCTCGTGTTTGTGTCTCCCTGGGAATGGAGCCGCGCCACCCTTGTCTATTATGTAT
AGTCTTATTTAATCATAGCGATGTTGGTCATCCAGTACACTTCGGTAGCAACCTTCGTTTGTGATTGTCT
TGGTAATTGCTTCCAACAACTTTATCCATCATTGAGACAGGGGCCATATCACCCGCGGGGTCTCAAAGAA
GGGGCCCACTAATAAAAGCACGAGATAAGAATGCCAGCAAAAAAGCTCCGAAATAATTCTTTTCGTCTTC
CCTCCTAGTCTTAACAAGACAAGAGAGAGAGAGAGAAAGAATACTCACTAGAGATTGTTTCTTTTCTACT
CAACTTAAAGTATACATACGCTATGGGTAAAGGTGTAGAACTTTTCACTGGAGTTGTCCCAATTCTTGTT
GAATTAGATGGTGATGTTAATGGGCACAAATTTTCTGTCAGTGGAGAGGGTGAAGGTGATGCAACATACG
GAAAACTTACCCTTAAATTTATTTGCACTACTGGAAAACTACCTGTTCCATGGCCAACACTTGTCACTAC
TTTTACGTATGGTGTTCAATGCTTTTCAAGATACCCAGATCATATGAAACGGCATGACTTTTTCAAGAGT
GCCATGCCCGAAGGTTATGTACAGGAAAGAACTATATTTTTCAAAGATGACGGGAACTACAAGACACGTG
CTGAAGTCAAGTTTGAAGGTGATACCCTTGTTAATAGAATCGAGTTAAAAGGTATTGATTTTAAAGAAGA
TGGAAACATTCTTGGACACAAATTGGAATACAACTATAACTCACACAATGTATACATCATGGCAGACAAA
CAAAAGAATGGAATCAAAGTTAACTTCAAAATTAGACACAACATTGAAGATGGAAGCGTTCAACTAGCAG
ACCATTATCAACAAAATACTCCAATTGGCGATGGCCCTGTCCTTTTACCAGACAACCATTACCTGTCCAC
ACAATCTGCCCTTTCGAAAGATCCCAACGAAAAGAGAGACCACATGGTCCTTCTTGAGTTTGTAACAGCT
GCTGGGATTACACATGGCATGGATGAACTATACAAGTCCGGACTCAGATCCCACGGGCTCCAGGATGACC
CGGACCTTCAGGCCCTTCTGAAGGGCAGCCAGCTTCTGAAGGTGAAGTCCAGCTCGTGGCGTAGGGAACG
CTTCTACAAGCTACAGGAGGACTGCAAGACCATCTGGCAGGAATCTCGAAAGGTCATGAGGTCCCCGGAG
TCGCAGCTGTTCTCCATCGAGGACATTCAGGAGGTACGGATGGGACACCGCACAGAAGGCCTGGAGAAGT
TTGCCCGAGACATCCCCGAGGATCGATGCTTCTCCATTGTCTTCAAGGACCAGCGCAACACCCTAGACCT
CATTGCCCCATCACCAGCTGACGCTCAGCACTGGGTGCAGGGCCTGCGCAAGATCATCCACCACTCCGGC
TCCATGGACCAGCGGCAGAAGGCAGCGGCCGCAGGATTCCGCAAGGGCGAATTCGCCCTTGCGGAATCCG
CCGCGGCAGCTCACGGGCTCCAGGATGACCCGGACCTTCAGGCCCTTCTGAAGGGCAGCCAGCTTCTGAA
GGTGAAGTCCAGCTCGTGGCGTAGGGAACGCTTCTACAAGCTACAGGAGGACTGCAAGACCATCTGGCAG
GAATCTCGAAAGGTCATGAGGTCCCCGGAGTCGCAGCTGTTCTCCATCGAGGACATTCAGGAGGTACGGA
TGGGACACCGCACAGAAGGCCTGGAGAAGTTTGCCCGAGACATCCCCGAGGATCGATGCTTCTCCATTGT
CTTCAAGGACCAGCGCAACACCCTAGACCTCATTGCCCCATCACCAGCTGACGCTCAGCACTGGGTGCAG
GGCCTGCGCAAGATCATCCACCACTCCGGCTCCATGGACCAGCGGCAGAAGTAGTCGACCTCGAGGGGGG
GCCCGGTACCCAATTCGCCCTATAGTGAGTCGTATTACGCGCGCTCACTGGCCGTCGTTTTACAACGTCG
TGACTGGGAAAACCCTGGCGTTACCCAACTTAATCGCCTTGCAGCACATCCCCCTTTCGCCAGCTGGCGT
AATAGCGAAGAGGCCCGCACCGATCGCCCTTCCCAACAGTTGCGCAGCCTGAATGGCGAATGG
[124 nt withheld, positions 2584-2707]
C
[91 nt withheld, positions 2709-2799]
A
[49 nt withheld, positions 2801-2849]
CCTTTGACGTTGGAGTCCACGTTCTTT
[37 nt withheld, positions 2877-2913]
ACCCTATCTCGGTCTATTCTTTTGATTTATAAGGGATTTTGCCGATTTCGGCCTATTGGTTAAAAAATGA
GCTGATTTAACAAAAATTTAACGCGAATTTTAACAAAATATTAACGCTTACAATTTCCTGATGCGGTATT
TTCTCCTTACGCATCTGTGCGGTATTTCACACCGCATAGGGTAATAACTGATATAATTAAATTGAAGCTC
TAATTTGTGAGTTTAGTATACATGCATTTACTTATAATACAGTTTTTTAGTTTTGCTGGCCGCATCTTCT
CAAATATGCTTCCCAGCCTGCTTTTCTGTAACGTTCACCCTCTACCTTAGCATCCCTTCCCTTTGCAAAT
AGTCCTCTTCCAACAATAATAATGTCAGATCCTGTAGAGACCACATCATCCACGGTTCTATACTGTTGAC
CCAATGCGTCTCCCTTGTCATCTAAACCCACACCGGGTGTCATAATCAACCAATCGTAACCTTCATCTCT
TCCACCCATGTCTCTTTGAGCAATAAAGCCGATAACAAAATCTTTGTCGCTCTTCGCAATGTCAACAGTA
CCCTTAGTATATTCTCCAGTAGATAGGGAGCCCTTGCATGACAATTCTGCTAACATCAAAAGGCCTCTAG
GTTCCTTTGTTACTTCTTCTGCCGCCTGCTTCAAACCGCTAACAATACCTGGGCCCACCACACCGTGTGC
ATTCGTAATGTCTGCCCATTCTGCTATTCTGTATACACCCGCAGAGTACTGCAATTTGACTGTATTACCA
ATGTCAGCAAATTTTCTGTCTTCGAAGAGTAAAAAATTGTACTTGGCGGATAATGCCTTTAGCGGCTTAA
CTGTGCCCTCCATGGAAAAATCAGTCAAGATATCCACATGTGTTTTTAGTAAACAAATTTTGGGACCTAA
TGCTTCAACTAACTCCAGTAATTCCTTGGTGGTACGAACATCCAATGAAGCACACAAGTTTGTTTGCTTT
TCGTGCATGATATTAAATAGCTTGGCAGCAACAGGACTAGGATGAGTAGCAGCACGTTCCTTATATGTAG
CTTTCGACATGATTTATCTTCGTTTCCTGCAGGTTTTTGTTCTGTGCAGTTGGGTTAAGAATACTGGGCA
ATTTCATGTTTCTTCAACACTACATATGCGTATATATACCAATCTAAGTCTGTGCTCCTTCCTTCGTTCT
TCCTTCTGTTCGGAGATTACCGAATCAAAAAAATTTCAAGGAAACCGAAATCAAAAAAAAGAATAAAAAA
AAAATGATGAATTGAAAAGGTGGTATGGTGCACTCTCAGTACAATCTGCTCTGATGCCGCATAGTTAAGC
CAGCCCCGACACCCGCCAACACCCGCTGACGCGCCCTGACGGGCTTGTCTGCTCCCGGCATCCGCTTACA
GACAAGCTGTGACCGTCTCCGGGAGCTGCATGTGTCAGAGGTTTTCACCGTCATCACCGAAACGCGCGAG
ACGAAAGGGCCTCGTGATACGCCTATTTTTATAGGTTAATGTCATGATAATAATGGTTTCTTAGTATGAT
CCAATATCAAAGGAAATGATAGCATTGAAGGATGAGACTAATCCAATTGAGGAGTGGCAGCATATAGAAC
AGCTAAAGGGTAGTGCTGAAGGAAGCATACGATACCCCGCATGGAATGGGATAATATCACAGGAGGTACT
AGACTACCTTTCATCCTACATAAATAGACGCATATAAGTACGCATTTAAGCATAAACACGCACTATGCCG
TTCTTCTCATGTATATATATATACAGGCAACACGCAGATATAGGTGCGACGTGAACAGTGAGCTGTATGT
GCGCAGCTCGCGTTGCATTTTCGGAAGCGCTCGTTTTCGGAAACGCTTTGAAGTTCCTATTCCGAAGTTC
CTATTCTCTAGAAAGTATAGGAACTTCAGAGCGCTTTTGAAAACCAAAAGCGCTCTGAAGACGCACTTTC
AAAAAACCAAAAACGCACCGGACTGTAACGAGCTACTAAAATATTGCGAATACCGCTTCCACAAACATTG
CTCAAAAGTATCTCTTTGCTATATATCTCTGTGCTATATCCCTATATAACCTACCCATCCACCTTTCGCT
CCTTGAACTTGCATCTAAACTCGACCTCTACATTTTTTATGTTTATCTCTAGTATTACTCTTTAGACAAA
AAAATTGTAGTAAGAACTATTCATAGAGTGAATCGAAAACAATACGAAAATGTAAACATTTCCTATACGT
AGTATATAGAGACAAAATAGAAGAAACCGTTCATAATTTTCTGACCAATGAAGAATCATCAACGCTATCA
CTTTCTGTTCACAAAGTATGCGCAATCCACATCGGTATAGAATATAATCGGGGATGCCTTTATCTTGAAA
AAATGCACCCGCAGCTTCGCTAGTAATCAGTAAACGCGGGAAGTGGAGTCAGGCTTTTTTTATGGAAGAG
AAAATAGACACCAAAGTAGCCTTCTTCTAACCTTAACGGACCTACAGTGCAAAAAGTTATCAAGAGACTG
CATTATAGAGCGCACAAAGGAGAAAAAAAGTAATCTAAGATGCTTTGTTAGAAAAATAGCGCTCTCGGGA
TGCATTTTTGTAGAACAAAAAAGAAGTATAGATTCTTTGTTGGTAAAATAGCGCTCTCGCGTTGCATTTC
TGTTCTGTAAAAATGCAGCTCAGATTCTTTGTTTGAAAAATTAGCGCTCTCGCGTTGCATTTTTGTTTTA
CAAAAATGAAGCACAGATTCTTCGTTGGTAAAATAGCGCTTTCGCGTTGCATTTCTGTTCTGTAAAAATG
CAGCTCAGATTCTTTGTTTGAAAAATTAGCGCTCTCGCGTTGCATTTTTGTTCTACAAAATGAAGCACAG
ATGCTTCGTTCAGGTGGCACTTTTCGGGGAAATGTGCGCGGAACCCCTATTTGTTTATTTTTCTAAATAC
ATTCAAATATGTATCCGCTCATGAGACAATAACCCTGATAAATGCTTCAATAATATTGAAAAAGGAAGAG
TATGAGTATTCAACATTTCCGTGTCGCCCTTATTCCCTTTTTTGCGGCATTTTGCCTTCCTGTTTTTGCT
CACCCAGAAACGCTGGTGAAAGTAAAAGATGCTGAAGATCAGTTGGGTGCACGAGTGGGTTACATCGAAC
TGGATCTCAACAGCGGTAAGATCCTTGAGAGTTTTCGCCCCGAAGAACGTTTTCCAATGATGAGCACTTT
TAAAGTTCTGCTATGTGGCGCGGTATTATCCCGTATTGACGCCGGGCAAGAGCAACTCGGTCGCCGCATA
CACTATTCTCAGAATGACTTGGTTGAGTACTCACCAGTCACAGAAAAGCATCTTACGGATGGCATGACAG
TAAGAGAATTATGCAGTGCTGCCATAACCATGAGTGATAACACTGCGGCCAACTTACTTCTGACAACGAT
CGGAGGACCGAAGGAGCTAACCGCTTTTTTGCACAACATGGGGGATCATGTAACTCGCCTTGATCGTTGG
GAACCGGAGCTGAATGAAGCCATACCAAACGACGAGCGTGACACCACGATGCCTGTAGCAATGGCAACAA
CGTTGCGCAAACTATTAACTGGCGAACTACTTACTCTAGCTTCCCGGCAACAATTAATAGACTGGATGGA
GGCGGATAAAGTTGCAGGACCACTTCTGCGCTCGGCCCTTCCGGCTGGCTGGTTTATTGCTGATAAATCT
GGAGCCGGTGAGCGTGGGTCTCGCGGTATCATTGCAGCACTGGGGCCAGATGGTAAGCCCTCCCGTATCG
TAGTTATCTACACGACGGGGAGTCAGGCAACTATGGATGAACGAAATAGACAGATCGCTGAGATAGGTGC
CTCACTGATTAAGCATTGGTAACTGTCAGACCAAGTTTACTCATATATACTTTAGATTGATTTAAAACTT
CATTTTTAATTTAAAAGGATCTAGGTGAAGATCCTTTTTGATAATCTCATGACCAAAATCCCTTAACGTG
AGTTTTCGTTCCACTGAGCGTCAGACCCCGTAGAAAAGATCAAAGGATCTTCTTGAGATCCTTTTTTTCT
GCGCGTAATCTGCTGCTTGCAAACAAAAAAACCACCGCTACCAGCGGTGGTTTGTTTGCCGGATCAAGAG
CTACCAACTCTTTTTCCGAAGGTAACTGGCTTCAGCAGAGCGCAGATACCAAATACTGTTCTTCTAGTGT
AGCCGTAGTTAGGCCACCACTTCAAGAACTCTGTAGCACCGCCTACATACCTCGCTCTGCTAATCCTGTT
ACCAGTGGCTGCTGCCAGTGGCGATAAGTCGTGTCTTACCGGGTTGGACTCAAGACGATAGTTACCGGAT
AAGGCGCAGCGGTCGGGCTGAACGGGGGGTTCGTGCACACAGCCCAGCTTGGAGCGAACGACCTACACCG
AACTGAGATACCTACAGCGTGAGCTATGAGAAAGCGCCACGCTTCCCGAAGGGAGAAAGGCGGACAGGTA
TCCGGTAAGCGGCAGGGTCGGAACAGGAGAGCGCACGAGGGAGCTTCCAGGGGGAAACGCCTGGTATCTT
TATAGTCCTGTCGGGTTTCGCCACCTCTGACTTGAGCGTCGATTTTTGTGATGCTCGTCAGGGGGGCGGA
GCCTATGGAAAAACGCCAGCAACGCGGCCTTTTTACGGTTCCTGGCCTTTTGCTGGCCTTTTGCTCACAT
GTTCTTTCCTGCGTTATCCCCTGATTCTGTGGATAACCGTATTACCGCCTTTGAGTGAGCTGATACCGCT
CGCCGCAGCCGAACGACCGAGCGCAGCGAGTCAGTGAGCGAGGAAGCGGAAGAGCGCCCAATACGCAA
Features (pLannotate 1.2.2; 22 found; start..end, strand, type, name):
     91..112     +  protein_bind   CAP binding site: CAP binding activates transcription in the presence of cAMP. E. coli catabolite activator protein
    127..157     +  promoter       lac promoter: promoter for the E. coli lac operon
    165..181     +  protein_bind   lac operator: The lac repressor binds to the lac operator to inhibit transcription in E. coli. This inhibition can be relieved by adding lactose or isopropyl-β-D-thiogalactopyranoside (IPTG). lac repressor encoded by lacI
    226..244     +  promoter       T3 promoter: promoter for bacteriophage T3 RNA polymerase
    257..298     +  misc_feature   MCS (fragment): pBluescript multiple cloning site
    793..1506    +  CDS            GFP (S65T): GFP (S65T) is a basic (constitutively fluorescent) green fluorescent protein published in 1995, derived from Aequorea victoria.
   1522..1911    +  CDS            Plcd1 (fragment): PLCD1_RAT - Experimental evidence at protein level: Swiss-Prot protein existence level 1. The production of the second messenger molecules diacylglycerol (DAG) and inositol 1,4,5-trisphosphate (IP3) is mediated by activated phosphatidylinositol-specific phospholipase C enzymes (PubMed:16000311). Essential for trophoblast and placental development (By similarity). Binds phosphatidylinositol 4,5-bisphosphate (By similarity). From Rattus norvegicus (Rat).
   1972..2361    +  CDS            Plcd1 (fragment): PLCD1_RAT - Experimental evidence at protein level: Swiss-Prot protein existence level 1. The production of the second messenger molecules diacylglycerol (DAG) and inositol 1,4,5-trisphosphate (IP3) is mediated by activated phosphatidylinositol-specific phospholipase C enzymes (PubMed:16000311). Essential for trophoblast and placental development (By similarity). Binds phosphatidylinositol 4,5-bisphosphate (By similarity). From Rattus norvegicus (Rat).
   2364..2390    +  misc_feature   MCS (fragment): pBluescript multiple cloning site
   2399..2417    -  promoter       T7 promoter: promoter for bacteriophage T7 RNA polymerase
   2425..2580    +  CDS            lacZα (fragment): LacZα fragment of β-galactosidase; lacZ fragment
   2584..3012    +  rep_origin     f1 ori (sequence partly withheld): f1 bacteriophage origin of replication; arrow indicates direction of (+) strand synthesis
   3040..3091    -  misc_feature   bom (fragment): basis of mobility region from pBR322
   3170..3973    -  CDS            URA3: orotidine-5'-phosphate decarboxylase, required for uracil biosynthesis; S. cerevisiae URA3; yeast auxotrophic marker, counterselectable with 5-fluoroorotic acid (5-FOA)
   3974..4189    -  promoter       URA3 promoter: S. cerevisiae URA3
   4197..4246    -  misc_feature   bom (fragment): basis of mobility region from pBR322
   4348..4383    -  CDS            rop (fragment): Rop protein, which maintains plasmids at low copy number; rop
   4451..5793    +  rep_origin     2μ ori: yeast 2μ plasmid origin of replication
   5820..5924    +  promoter       AmpR promoter: bla
   5925..6785    +  CDS            AmpR: β-lactamase; bla; confers resistance to ampicillin, carbenicillin, and related antibiotics
   6956..7544    +  rep_origin     ori: high-copy-number ColE1/pMB1/pBR322/pUC origin of replication
   7727..78      +  CDS            lacI (fragment) (across the origin): lac repressor; lacI; The lac repressor binds to the lac operator to inhibit transcription in E. coli. This inhibition can be relieved by adding lactose or isopropyl-β-D-thiogalactopyranoside (IPTG).
