[The description below was written by a language model from this plasmid's Addgene catalogue record and pLannotate feature annotations shown in this document.]
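Description:
pRS426GFP-2×PH(PLCδ) is a yeast expression plasmid built on the pRS426 yeast–E. coli shuttle backbone. In Saccharomyces cerevisiae it is maintained as an episome through the 2μ origin of replication and selected by uracil prototrophy via the URA3 marker, which can also be counterselected with 5-FOA. In bacteria it replicates from a high-copy ColE1/pUC-type origin and confers ampicillin resistance through β-lactamase. The backbone also carries pBluescript-derived elements: an f1 phage origin, remnants of the lac promoter/operator and lacZα, and T3 and T7 promoters that flank the cloning region and serve as sequencing primer sites.

The payload is a single fusion reading frame in which GFP (annotated as the S65T variant) sits at the N terminus, followed by two tandem copies of a fragment of rat phospholipase C δ1. Each copy spans residues 11–140, deliberately including a few residues on either side of the pleckstrin homology (PH) domain. According to the record, expression is driven by the yeast PRC1 promoter. This promoter is not called out in the feature table but presumably occupies the unannotated stretch between the upstream polylinker fragment and the GFP coding sequence. The two PH domain fragments were generated by PCR and cloned in frame into a pre-existing GFP vector between BglII (destroyed) and SalI.

Because the PLCδ1 PH domain binds phosphatidylinositol 4,5-bisphosphate, and duplicating it is expected to strengthen membrane association, the fusion acts as a fluorescent lipid-specific reporter. It is used to visualize the cellular distribution of PtdIns(4,5)P2 in living yeast, for example when studying lipid phosphatases and kinases that control the levels and localization of this lipid.
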