Addgene plasmid #36092: pRS426GFP-2×PH(PLCδ)
Depositing lab: Scott Emr. Depositing organization: University of California, San Diego (UCSD). Publication: The yeast synaptojanin-like proteins control the cellular distribution of phosphatidylinositol (4,5)-bisphosphate. Stefan CJ, Audhya A, Emr SD. Mol Biol Cell. 2002 Feb;13(2):542-57. 10.1091/mbc.01-10-0476 PubMed 11854411.
Backbone
  Vector backbone: pRS426
  Modifications to backbone: To create a yeast GFP expression vector (pGOGFP), the PRC1 promoter and GFP coding sequences were subcloned into the BamHI site of PRS426. To create a PtdIns(4,5)P2-specific FLARE, we fused two tandem copies of the PLCδ1 PH domain (Kavran et al., 1998) to GFP. PCR was used to generate sequences encoding two PLCδ1 PH domains flanked by either BamHI/EcoRI orEcoRI/SalI restriction sites. These PCR products were digested with BamHI/EcoRI orEcoRI/SalI and cloned in-frame into pGO35 (Burd and Emr, 1998), which had been cut with BglII and SalI to create a plasmid harboring a GFP-2×PH(PLCδ) fusion, pRS426GFP-2×PH(PLCδ).
  Vector type: Yeast Expression
  Selectable markers: URA3
Growth in bacteria
  Bacterial resistance: Ampicillin, 100 μg/mL
  Growth temperature: 37°C
  Growth strain: XL1 Blue
  Copy number: Unknown
Gene/Insert
  Gene/Insert name: 2xPH(PLCdelta) fusion
  Species: R. norvegicus (rat)
  Mutation: contains aa11-140 of PLCδ (including the PH domain)
  Promoter: PRC1
  Tag / fusion protein: GFP (N terminal on insert)
  Cloning method: Restriction Enzyme; 5′ cloning site BglII (destroyed during cloning); 3′ cloning site SalI (not destroyed)
  Sequencing primers: 5′ T3; 3′ T7
Resource information
  A portion of this plasmid was derived from a plasmid made by: Dr. Mark Lemmon, University of Pennsylvania School of Medicine
Terms and licenses: Academic/Nonprofit Terms; Industry Terms: Not Available to Industry
Depositor comments: Please note that this plasmid contains aa11-140 when compared to GenBank reference sequence NP_058731.1. According to this reference sequence the PH domain is aa17-128. The additional residues surrounding the PH domain were intentionally cloned into this construct.
How to cite: pRS426GFP-2×PH(PLCδ) was a gift from Scott Emr (Addgene plasmid # 36092 ; http://n2t.net/addgene:36092 ; RRID:Addgene_36092)
