>Addgene plasmid #36092 | pRS426GFP-2×PH(PLCδ) | addgene partial sequence | sequence record 46388 | T7 5'-TAATACGACTCACTATAGGG-3'
CTTCTGCCGCTGGTCCATGGAGCCGGAGTGGTGGATGATCTTGCGCAGGNCCTGCACCCAGTGCTGAGCG
TCAGCTGGTGATGGGGCAATGAGGTCTAGGGTGTTGCGCTGGTCCTTGAAGACAATGGAGAAGCATCGAT
CCTCGGGGATGTCTCGGGCAAACTTCTCCAGGCCTTCTGTGCGGTGTCCCATCCGTACCTCCTGAATGTC
CTCGATGGAGAACAGCTGCGACTCCGGGGACCTCATGACCTTTCGAGATTCCTGCCAGATGGTCTTGCAG
TCCTCCTGTAGCTTGTAGAAGCGTTCCCTACGCCACGAGCTGGACTTCACCTTCAGAAGCTGGCTGCCCT
TCAGAAGGGCCTGAAGGTCCGGGTCATCCTGGAGCCCGTGAGCTGCCGCGGCGGATTCCGCAAGGGCGAA
TTCGCCCTTGCGNAATCCTGCGGCCGCTGCCTTCTGCCGCTGGTCCATGGAGCCGGAGTGGTGGATGATC
TTGCGCAGGCCCTGCACCCAGTGCTGAGCGTCAGCTGGTGATGGG
