>Addgene plasmid #36092 | pRS426GFP-2×PH(PLCδ) | addgene partial sequence | sequence record 46389 | T3 5'-GCAATTAACCCTCACTAAAGG-3'
CCTAGAACTAGTGGATCCTTCTGCACAAGAAGCCATATTGACAGAGCAGTATGTGAGGACCTTTCTTCTA
CACAATGTAACAGTCAATGGTTGTAGTCAATACCACGACCTTTACGTGCAGTTTTAGAGCGAAACTTCGG
TTTTTTGAGACTTACCTCGTGTTTGTGTCTCCCTGGGAATGGAGCCGCGCCACCCTTGTCTATTATGTAT
AGTCTTATTTAATCATAGCGATGTTGGTCATCCAGTACACTTCGGTAGCAACCTTCGTTTGTGATTGTCT
TGGTAATTGCTTCCAACAACTTTATCCATCATTGAGACAGGGGCCATATCACCCGCGGGGTCTCAAAGAA
GGGGCCCACTAATAAAAGCACGAGATAAGAATGCCAGCAAAAAAGCTCCGAAATAATTCTTTTCGTCTTC
CCTCCTAGTCTTAACAAGACAAGAGAGAGAGAGAGAAAGAATACTCACTAGAGATTGTTTCTTTTCTACT
CAACTTAAAGTATACATACGCTATGGGTAAAGGTGTAGAACTTTTCACTGGAGTTGTCCCAATTCTTGTT
GAATTAGATGGTGATGTTAATGGGCACAAATTTTCTGTCAGTGGAGAGGGTGAAGGTGATGCAACATACG
GAAAACTTACCCTTAAATTTATTTGCACTACTGGAAAACTACCTGTTCCATGGCCAACACTTGTCACTAC
TTTTACGTATGGTGTTCAATGCTTTTCAAGATACCCAGATCATATGAAACGGCATGACTTTTTCAAGAGT
GCCATGCCCGAAGGTTATGTACAGGAAAGAACTATATTTTTCAAAGATGACGGGAACTACAAGACACGTG
CTGAAGTCAAGTTTGAAGGTGATACCCTTGGT
