>Addgene plasmid #36092 | pRS426GFP-2×PH(PLCδ) | addgene partial sequence | sequence record 46664 | GFP-F 5'-GGTCCTTCTTGAGTTTGTAAC-3'
AGTCCGGACTCAGATCCCACGGGCTCCAGGATGACCCGGACCTTCAGGCCCTTCTGAAGGGCAGCCAGCT
TCTGAAGGTGAAGTCCAGCTCGTGGCGTAGGGAACGCTTCTACAAGCTACAGGAGGACTGCAAGACCATC
TGGCAGGAATCTCGAAAGGTCATGAGGTCCCCGGAGTCGCAGCTGTTCTCCATCGAGGACATTCAGGAGG
TACGGATGGGACACCGCACAGAAGGCCTGGAGAAGTTTGCCCGAGACATCCCCGAGGATCGATGCTTCTC
CATTGTCTTCAAGGACCAGCGCAACACCCTAGACCTCATTGCCCCATCACCAGCTGACGCTCAGCACTGG
GTGCAGGGCCTGCGCAAGATCATCCACCACTCCGGCTCCATGGACCAGCGGCAGAAGGCAGCGGCCGCAG
GATTCCGCAAGGGCGAATTCGCCCTTGCGGAATCCGCCGCGGCAGCTCACGGGCTCCAGGATGACCCGGA
CCTTCAGGCCCTTCTGAAGGGCAGCCAGCTTCTGAAGGTGAAGTCCAGCTCGTGGCGTAGGGAACGCTTC
TACAAGCTACAGGAGGACTGCAAGACCATCTGGCAGGAATCTCGAAAGGTCATGAGGTCCCCGGAGTCGC
AGCTGTTCTCCATCGAGGACATTCAGGAGGTACGGATGGGACACCGCACAGAAGGCCTGGAGAAGTTTGC
CCGAGACATCCCCGAGGATCGATGCTTCTCCATTGTCTTCAAGGACCAGCGCAACACCCTAGACCTCATT
GCCCCATCACCAGCTGACGCTCAGCACTGGGTGCAGGGCCTGCGCAAGATCATCCACCACTCCGGCTCCA
TGGACCAGCGGCAGAAGTAGTCGACCTCGAGGGGGGGCCCGGTACCAATTCGCCCTATAGTGAGTC
